>Addgene plasmid #143515 | TFORF1525 | addgene full sequence | sequence record 400363 | Addgene NGS Result
TTAATGTAGTCTTATGCAATACTCTTGTAGTCTTGCAACATGGTAACGATGAGTTAGCAACATGCCTTAC
AAGGAGAGAAAAAGCACCGTGCATGCCGATTGGTGGAAGTAAGGTGGTACGATCGTGCCTTATTAGGAAG
GCAACAGACGGGTCTGACATGGATTGGACGAACCACTGAATTGCCGCATTGCAGAGATATTGTATTTAAG
TGCCTAGCTCGATACATAAACGGGTCTCTCTGGTTAGACCAGATCTGAGCCTGGGAGCTCTCTGGCTAAC
TAGGGAACCCACTGCTTAAGCCTCAATAAAGCTTGCCTTGAGTGCTTCAAGTAGTGTGTGCCCGTCTGTT
GTGTGACTCTGGTAACTAGAGATCCCTCAGACCCTTTTAGTCAGTGTGGAAAATCTCTAGCAGTGGCGCC
CGAACAGGGACTTGAAAGCGAAAGGGAAACCAGAGGAGCTCTCTCGACGCAGGACTCGGCTTGCTGAAGC
GCGCACGGCAAGAGGCGAGGGGCGGCGACTGGTGAGTACGCCAAAAATTTTGACTAGCGGAGGCTAGAAG
GAGAGAGATGGGTGCGAGAGCGTCAGTATTAAGCGGGGGAGAATTAGATCGCGATGGGAAAAAATTCGGT
TAAGGCCAGGGGGAAAGAAAAAATATAAATTAAAACATATAGTATGGGCAAGCAGGGAGCTAGAACGATT
CGCAGTTAATCCTGGCCTGTTAGAAACATCAGAAGGCTGTAGACAAATACTGGGACAGCTACAACCATCC
CTTCAGACAGGATCAGAAGAACTTAGATCATTATATAATACAGTAGCAACCCTCTATTGTGTGCATCAAA
GGATAGAGATAAAAGACACCAAGGAAGCTTTAGACAAGATAGAGGAAGAGCAAAACAAAAGTAAGACCAC
CGCACAGCAAGCGGCCGCTGATCTTCAGACCTGGAGGAGGAGATATGAGGGACAATTGGAGAAGTGAATT
ATATAAATATAAAGTAGTAAAAATTGAACCATTAGGAGTAGCACCCACCAAGGCAAAGAGAAGAGTGGTG
CAGAGAGAAAAAAGAGCAGTGGGAATAGGAGCTTTGTTCCTTGGGTTCTTGGGAGCAGCAGGAAGCACTA
TGGGCGCAGCGTCAATGACGCTGACGGTACAGGCCAGACAATTATTGTCTGGTATAGTGCAGCAGCAGAA
CAATTTGCTGAGGGCTATTGAGGCGCAACAGCATCTGTTGCAACTCACAGTCTGGGGCATCAAGCAGCTC
CAGGCAAGAATCCTGGCTGTGGAAAGATACCTAAAGGATCAACAGCTCCTGGGGATTTGGGGTTGCTCTG
GAAAACTCATTTGCACCACTGCTGTGCCTTGGAATGCTAGTTGGAGTAATAAATCTCTGGAACAGATTTG
GAATCACACGACCTGGATGGAGTGGGACAGAGAAATTAACAATTACACAAGCTTAATACACTCCTTAATT
GAAGAATCGCAAAACCAGCAAGAAAAGAATGAACAAGAATTATTGGAATTAGATAAATGGGCAAGTTTGT
GGAATTGGTTTAACATAACAAATTGGCTGTGGTATATAAAATTATTCATAATGATAGTAGGAGGCTTGGT
AGGTTTAAGAATAGTTTTTGCTGTACTTTCTATAGTGAATAGAGTTAGGCAGGGATATTCACCATTATCG
TTTCAGACCCACCTCCCAACCCCGAGGGGACCCATGCATTGCATCTCAATTAGTCAGCAACCAGGTGTGG
AAAGTCCCCAGGCTCCCCAGCAGGCAGAAGTATGCAAAGCATGCGTCTCAATTAGTCAGCAACCATAGTC
CCGCCCCTAACTCCGCCCATCCCGCCCCTAACTCCGCCCAGTTCCGCCCATTCTCCGCCCCATGGCTGAC
TAATTTTTTTTATTTATGCAGAGGCCGAGGCCGCCTCGGCCTCTGAGCTATTCCAGAAGTAGTGAGGAGG
CTTTTTTGGAGGCCTAGGCTTTTGCAAAAAGCTTTCTAGAGGTACCACCGGAGCTTACCATGACCGAGTA
CAAGCCCACGGTGCGCCTCGCCACCCGCGACGACGTCCCCAGGGCCGTACGCACCCTCGCCGCCGCGTTC
GCCGACTACCCCGCCACGCGCCACACCGTCGATCCGGACCGCCACATCGAGCGGGTCACCGAGCTGCAAG
AACTCTTCCTCACGCGCGTCGGGCTCGACATCGGCAAGGTGTGGGTCGCGGACGACGGCGCCGCCGTGGC
GGTCTGGACCACGCCGGAGAGCGTCGAAGCGGGGGCGGTGTTCGCCGAGATCGGCCCGCGCATGGCCGAG
TTGAGCGGTTCCCGGCTGGCCGCGCAGCAACAGATGGAAGGCCTCCTGGCGCCGCACCGGCCCAAGGAGC
CCGCGTGGTTCCTGGCCACCGTCGGCGTCTCGCCCGACCACCAGGGCAAGGGTCTGGGCAGCGCCGTCGT
GCTCCCCGGAGTGGAGGCGGCCGAGCGCGCCGGGGTGCCCGCCTTCCTGGAGACCTCCGCGCCCCGCAAC
CTCCCCTTCTACGAGCGGCTCGGCTTCACCGTCACCGCCGACGTCGAGGTGCCCGAAGGACCGCGCACCT
GGTGCATGACCCGCAAGCCCGGTGCCAGTTAACGAATTCTAGATCTTGAGACAAATGGCAGTATTCATCC
ACAATTTTAAAAGAAAAGGGGGGATTGGGGGGTACAGTGCAGGGGAAAGAATAGTAGACATAATAGCAAC
AGACATACAAACTAAAGAATTACAAAAACAAATTACAAAAATTCAAAATTTTCGGGTTTATTACAGGGAC
AGCAGAGATCCACTTTGGCGCCGGCTCGAGGCCTGCAGGTGCAAAGATGGATAAAGTTTTAAACAGAGAG
GAATCTTTGCAGCTAATGGACCTTCTAGGTCTTGAAAGGAGTGGGAATTGGCTCCGGTGCCCGTCAGTGG
GCAGAGCGCACATCGCCCACAGTCCCCGAGAAGTTGGGGGGAGGGGTCGGCAATTGAACCGGTGCCTAGA
GAAGGTGGCGCGGGGTAAACTGGGAAAGTGATGTCGTGTACTGGCTCCGCCTTTTTCCCGAGGGTGGGGG
AGAACCGTATATAAGTGCAGTAGTCGCCGTGAACGTTCTTTTTCGCAACGGGTTTGCCGCCAGAACACAG
GTAAGTGCCGTGTGTGGTTCCCGCGGGCCTGGCCTCTTTACGGGTTATGGCCCTTGCGTGCCTTGAATTA
CTTCCACCTGGCTGCAGTACGTGATTCTTGATCCCGAGCTTCGGGTTGGAAGTGGGTGGGAGAGTTCGAG
GCCTTGCGCTTAAGGAGCCCCTTCGCCTCGTGCTTGAGTTGAGGCCTGGCCTGGGCGCTGGGGCCGCCGC
GTGCGAATCTGGTGGCACCTTCGCGCCTGTCTCGCTGCTTTCGATAAGTCTCTAGCCATTTAAAATTTTT
GATGACCTGCTGCGACGCTTTTTTTCTGGCAAGATAGTCTTGTAAATGCGGGCCAAGATCTGCACACTGG
TATTTCGGTTTTTGGGGCCGCGGGCGGCGACGGGGCCCGTGCGTCCCAGCGCACATGTTCGGCGAGGCGG
GGCCTGCGAGCGCGGCCACCGAGAATCGGACGGGGGTAGTCTCAAGCTGGCCGGCCTGCTCTGGTGCCTG
GCCTCGCGCCGCCGTGTATCGCCCCGCCCTGGGCGGCAAGGCTGGCCCGGTCGGCACCAGTTGCGTGAGC
GGAAAGATGGCCGCTTCCCGGCCCTGCTGCAGGGAGCTCAAAATGGAGGACGCGGCGCTCGGGAGAGCGG
GCGGGTGAGTCACCCACACAAAGGAAAAGGGCCTTTCCGTCCTCAGCCGTCGCTTCATGTGACTCCACGG
AGTACCGGGCGCCGTCCAGGCACCTCGATTAGTTCTCGAGCTTTTGGAGTACGTCGTCTTTAGGTTGGGG
GGAGGGGTTTTATGCGATGGAGTTTCCCCACACTGAGTGGGTGGAGACTGAAGTTAGGCCAGCTTGGCAC
TTGATGTAATTCTCCTTGGAATTTGCCCTTTTTGAGTTTGGATCTTGGTTCATTCTCAAGCCTCAGACAG
TGGTTCAAAGTTTTTTTCTTCCATTTCAGGTGTCGTGAGGCTAGCACCGCCACCATGCCGCGCTCATTTC
TCGTCAAAAGCAAGAAGGCTCACAGCTACCACCAGCCGCGCTCCCCAGGACCAGACTATTCCCTCCGTTT
AGAGAATGTACCGGCGCCTAGCCGAGCAGACAGCACTTCAAATGCAGGCGGGGCGAAGGCGGAGCCCCGG
GACCGTTTGTCCCCCGAATCGCAGCTGACCGAAGCCCCAGACAGAGCCTCCGCATCCCCAGACAGCTGCG
AAGGCAGCGTCTGCGAACGGAGCTCGGAGTTTGAGGACTTCTGGAGGCCCCCGTCACCCTCCGCGTCTCC
AGCCTCGGAGAAGTCAATGTGCCCATCGCTGGACGAAGCCCAGCCCTTCCCCCTGCCTTTCAAACCGTAC
TCATGGAGCGGCCTGGCGGGTTCTGACCTGCGGCACCTGGTGCAGAGCTACCGACCGTGTGGGGCCCTGG
AGCGTGGCGCTGGCCTGGGCCTCTTCTGCGAACCCGCCCCGGAGCCTGGCCACCCGGCCGCGCTGTACGG
CCCGAAGCGGGCTGCCGGCGGCGCGGGGGCCGGGGCGCCAGGGAGCTGCAGCGCAGGGGCCGGTGCCACC
GCTGGCCCTGGCCTAGGGCTCTACGGCGACTTCGGGTCTGCGGCAGCCGGGCTGTATGAGAGGCCCACGG
CAGCGGCGGGCTTGCTGTACCCCGAGCGTGGCCACGGGCTGCACGCAGACAAGGGCGCTGGCGTCAAGGT
GGAGTCGGAGCTGCTGTGCACCCGCCTGCTGCTGGGCGGCGGCTCCTACAAGTGCATCAAGTGCAGCAAG
GTGTTCTCCACGCCGCACGGGCTCGAGGTGCACGTGCGCAGGTCCCACAGCGGTACCAGACCCTTTGCCT
GCGAGATGTGCGGCAAGACCTTCGGGCACGCGGTGAGCCTGGAGCAGCACAAAGCCGTGCACTCGCAGGA
ACGGAGCTTTGACTGTAAGATCTGTGGGAAGAGCTTCAAGAGGTCATCCACACTGTCCACACACCTGCTT
ATCCACTCAGACACTCGGCCCTACCCCTGTCAGTACTGTGGCAAGAGGTTCCACCAGAAGTCAGACATGA
AGAAACACACTTTCATCCACACTGGTGAGAAGCCTCACAAGTGCCAGGTGTGCGGCAAGGCATTCAGCCA
GAGCTCCAACCTCATCACCCACAGCCGCAAACACACAGGCTTCAAGCCCTTCGGCTGCGACCTCTGTGGG
AAGGGTTTCCAGAGGAAGGTGGACCTCCGAAGGCACCGGGAGACGCAGCATGGGCTCAAATAGTAATGAA
CTAGTCCGTAACTTGAAAGTATTTCGATTTCTTGGCTTTATATATCTTGTGGAAAGGACGATTTGCTGTA
TGTCTAAATCATTAGACGCGTTAAGTCGACAATCAACCTCTGGATTACAAAATTTGTGAAAGATTGACTG
GTATTCTTAACTATGTTGCTCCTTTTACGCTATGTGGATACGCTGCTTTAATGCCTTTGTATCATGCTAT
TGCTTCCCGTATGGCTTTCATTTTCTCCTCCTTGTATAAATCCTGGTTGCTGTCTCTTTATGAGGAGTTG
TGGCCCGTTGTCAGGCAACGTGGCGTGGTGTGCACTGTGTTTGCTGACGCAACCCCCACTGGTTGGGGCA
TTGCCACCACCTGTCAGCTCCTTTCCGGGACTTTCGCTTTCCCCCTCCCTATTGCCACGGCGGAACTCAT
CGCCGCCTGCCTTGCCCGCTGCTGGACAGGGGCTCGGCTGTTGGGCACTGACAATTCCGTGGTGTTGTCG
GGGAAATCATCGTCCTTTCCTTGGCTGCTCGCCTGTGTTGCCACCTGGATTCTGCGCGGGACGTCCTTCT
GCTACGTCCCTTCGGCCCTCAATCCAGCGGACCTTCCTTCCCGCGGCCTGCTGCCGGCTCTGCGGCCTCT
TCCGCGTCTTCGCCTTCGCCCTCAGACGAGTCGGATCTCCCTTTGGGCCGCCTCCCCGCGTCGACTTTAA
GACCAATGACTTACAAGGCAGCTGTAGATCTTAGCCACTTTTTAAAAGAAAAGGGGGGACTGGAAGGGCT
AATTCACTCCCAACGAAGACAAGATCTGCTTTTTGCTTGTACTGGGTCTCTCTGGTTAGACCAGATCTGA
GCCTGGGAGCTCTCTGGCTAACTAGGGAACCCACTGCTTAAGCCTCAATAAAGCTTGCCTTGAGTGCTTC
AAGTAGTGTGTGCCCGTCTGTTGTGTGACTCTGGTAACTAGAGATCCCTCAGACCCTTTTAGTCAGTGTG
GAAAATCTCTAGCAGTACGTATAGTAGTTCATGTCATCTTATTATTCAGTATTTATAACTTGCAAAGAAA
TGAATATCAGAGAGTGAGAGGAACTTGTTTATTGCAGCTTATAATGGTTACAAATAAAGCAATAGCATCA
CAAATTTCACAAATAAAGCATTTTTTTCACTGCATTCTAGTTGTGGTTTGTCCAAACTCATCAATGTATC
TTATCATGTCTGGCTCTAGCTATCCCGCCCCTAACTCCGCCCATCCCGCCCCTAACTCCGCCCAGTTCCG
CCCATTCTCCGCCCCATGGCTGACTAATTTTTTTTATTTATGCAGAGGCCGAGGCCGCCTCGGCCTCTGA
GCTATTCCAGAAGTAGTGAGGAGGCTTTTTTGGAGGCCTAGGGACGTACCCAATTCGCCCTATAGTGAGT
CGTATTACGCGCGCTCACTGGCCGTCGTTTTACAACGTCGTGACTGGGAAAACCCTGGCGTTACCCAACT
TAATCGCCTTGCAGCACATCCCCCTTTCGCCAGCTGGCGTAATAGCGAAGAGGCCCGCACCGATCGCCCT
TCCCAACAGTTGCGCAGCCTGAATGGCGAATGGG
[124 nt withheld, positions 6965-7088]
C
[91 nt withheld, positions 7090-7180]
A
[49 nt withheld, positions 7182-7230]
CCTTTGACGTTGGAGTCCACGTTCTTT
[37 nt withheld, positions 7258-7294]
ACCCTATCTCGGTCTATTCTTTTGATTTATAAGGGATTTTGCCGATTTCGGCCTATTGGTTAAAAAATGA
GCTGATTTAACAAAAATTTAACGCGAATTTTAACAAAATATTAACGCTTACAATTTAGGTGGCACTTTTC
GGGGAAATGTGCGCGGAACCCCTATTTGTTTATTTTTCTAAATACATTCAAATATGTATCCGCTCATGAG
ACAATAACCCTGATAAATGCTTCAATAATATTGAAAAAGGAAGAGTATGAGTATTCAACATTTCCGTGTC
GCCCTTATTCCCTTTTTTGCGGCATTTTGCCTTCCTGTTTTTGCTCACCCAGAAACGCTGGTGAAAGTAA
AAGATGCTGAAGATCAGTTGGGTGCACGAGTGGGTTACATCGAACTGGATCTCAACAGCGGTAAGATCCT
TGAGAGTTTTCGCCCCGAAGAACGTTTTCCAATGATGAGCACTTTTAAAGTTCTGCTATGTGGCGCGGTA
TTATCCCGTATTGACGCCGGGCAAGAGCAACTCGGTCGCCGCATACACTATTCTCAGAATGACTTGGTTG
AGTACTCACCAGTCACAGAAAAGCATCTTACGGATGGCATGACAGTAAGAGAATTATGCAGTGCTGCCAT
AACCATGAGTGATAACACTGCGGCCAACTTACTTCTGACAACGATCGGAGGACCGAAGGAGCTAACCGCT
TTTTTGCACAACATGGGGGATCATGTAACTCGCCTTGATCGTTGGGAACCGGAGCTGAATGAAGCCATAC
CAAACGACGAGCGTGACACCACGATGCCTGTAGCAATGGCAACAACGTTGCGCAAACTATTAACTGGCGA
ACTACTTACTCTAGCTTCCCGGCAACAATTAATAGACTGGATGGAGGCGGATAAAGTTGCAGGACCACTT
CTGCGCTCGGCCCTTCCGGCTGGCTGGTTTATTGCTGATAAATCTGGAGCCGGTGAGCGTGGGTCTCGCG
GTATCATTGCAGCACTGGGGCCAGATGGTAAGCCCTCCCGTATCGTAGTTATCTACACGACGGGGAGTCA
GGCAACTATGGATGAACGAAATAGACAGATCGCTGAGATAGGTGCCTCACTGATTAAGCATTGGTAACTG
TCAGACCAAGTTTACTCATATATACTTTAGATTGATTTAAAACTTCATTTTTAATTTAAAAGGATCTAGG
TGAAGATCCTTTTTGATAATCTCATGACCAAAATCCCTTAACGTGAGTTTTCGTTCCACTGAGCGTCAGA
CCCCGTAGAAAAGATCAAAGGATCTTCTTGAGATCCTTTTTTTCTGCGCGTAATCTGCTGCTTGCAAACA
AAAAAACCACCGCTACCAGCGGTGGTTTGTTTGCCGGATCAAGAGCTACCAACTCTTTTTCCGAAGGTAA
CTGGCTTCAGCAGAGCGCAGATACCAAATACTGTTCTTCTAGTGTAGCCGTAGTTAGGCCACCACTTCAA
GAACTCTGTAGCACCGCCTACATACCTCGCTCTGCTAATCCTGTTACCAGTGGCTGCTGCCAGTGGCGAT
AAGTCGTGTCTTACCGGGTTGGACTCAAGACGATAGTTACCGGATAAGGCGCAGCGGTCGGGCTGAACGG
GGGGTTCGTGCACACAGCCCAGCTTGGAGCGAACGACCTACACCGAACTGAGATACCTACAGCGTGAGCT
ATGAGAAAGCGCCACGCTTCCCGAAGGGAGAAAGGCGGACAGGTATCCGGTAAGCGGCAGGGTCGGAACA
GGAGAGCGCACGAGGGAGCTTCCAGGGGGAAACGCCTGGTATCTTTATAGTCCTGTCGGGTTTCGCCACC
TCTGACTTGAGCGTCGATTTTTGTGATGCTCGTCAGGGGGGCGGAGCCTATGGAAAAACGCCAGCAACGC
GGCCTTTTTACGGTTCCTGGCCTTTTGCTGGCCTTTTGCTCACATGTTCTTTCCTGCGTTATCCCCTGAT
TCTGTGGATAACCGTATTACCGCCTTTGAGTGAGCTGATACCGCTCGCCGCAGCCGAACGACCGAGCGCA
GCGAGTCAGTGAGCGAGGAAGCGGAAGAGCGCCCAATACGCAAACCGCCTCTCCCCGCGCGTTGGCCGAT
TCATTAATGCAGCTGGCACGACAGGTTTCCCGACTGGAAAGCGGGCAGTGAGCGCAACGCAATTAATGTG
AGTTAGCTCACTCATTAGGCACCCCAGGCTTTACACTTTATGCTTCCGGCTCGTATGTTGTGTGGAATTG
TGAGCGGATAACAATTTCACACAGGAAACAGCTATGACCATGATTACGCCAAGCGCGCAATTAACCCTCA
CTAAAGGGAACAAAAGCTGGAGCTGCAAGC
Features (pLannotate 1.2.2; 31 found; start..end, strand, type, name):
      5..231     +  promoter       RSV promoter: Rous sarcoma virus enhancer/promoter
    232..412     +  LTR            5' LTR (truncated): truncated 5' long terminal repeat (LTR) from HIV-1
    459..584     +  misc_feature   HIV-1 Ψ: packaging signal of human immunodeficiency virus type 1
    568..931     +  CDS            HIV-1 gag (fragment): gag protein from human immunodeficiency virus 1; gag
   1077..1310    +  misc_feature   RRE: The Rev response element (RRE) of HIV-1 allows for Rev-dependent mRNA export from the nucleus to the cytoplasm.
   1687..1713    +  CDS            Rev (fragment): human immunodeficiency virus 1 (HIV-1) Rev protein; rev; enhances nuclear export of unspliced and incompletely spliced viral mRNAs
   1720..1743    +  promoter       SV40 promoter (fragment): SV40 early promoter
   1744..1815    +  promoter       SV40 promoter (fragment): SV40 enhancer and early promoter
   1839..1974    +  rep_origin     SV40 ori: SV40 origin of replication
   2020..2616    +  CDS            PuroR (fragment): puromycin N-acetyltransferase; pac from Streptomyces; confers resistance to puromycin
   2665..2782    +  misc_feature   cPPT/CTS: central polypurine tract and central termination sequence of HIV-1
   2847..2913    +  CDS            small t antigen (fragment): SV40 (simian virus 40) small t antigen
   2920..4098    +  promoter       EF-1α promoter: strong constitutive promoter for human elongation factor EF-1α
   4115..5029    +  CDS            GFI1 (fragment): GFI1_HUMAN - Also known as ZNF163. Experimental evidence at protein level: Swiss-Prot protein existence level 1. Transcription repressor essential for hematopoiesis. Functions in a cell-context and development-specific manner. Binds to 5'-TAAATCAC[AT]GCA-3' in the promoter region of a large number of genes. Component of several complexes, including the EHMT2-GFI1-HDAC1, AJUBA-GFI1-HDAC1 and RCOR-GFI-KDM1A-HDAC complexes, that suppress, via histone deacetylase (HDAC) recruitment, a number of genes implicated in multilineage blood cell development. Regulates neutrophil differentiation, promotes
   5396..5449    +  promoter       U6 promoter (fragment): RNA polymerase III promoter for human U6 snRNA
   5491..6079    +  misc_feature   WPRE: woodchuck hepatitis virus posttranscriptional regulatory element
   6130..6149    +  misc_feature   cPPT/CTS (fragment): central polypurine tract and central termination sequence of HIV-1
   6151..6384    +  LTR            3' LTR (ΔU3): self-inactivating 3' long terminal repeat (LTR) from HIV-1
   6462..6583    +  polyA_signal   SV40 poly(A) signal: SV40 polyadenylation signal
   6623..6758    +  rep_origin     SV40 ori: SV40 origin of replication
   6779..6797    -  promoter       T7 promoter: promoter for bacteriophage T7 RNA polymerase
   6805..6960    +  CDS            lacZα (fragment): LacZα fragment of β-galactosidase; lacZ fragment
   6965..7393    +  rep_origin     f1 ori (sequence partly withheld): f1 bacteriophage origin of replication; arrow indicates direction of (+) strand synthesis
   7446..7550    +  promoter       AmpR promoter: bla
   7551..8411    +  CDS            AmpR: β-lactamase; bla; confers resistance to ampicillin, carbenicillin, and related antibiotics
   8582..9170    +  rep_origin     ori: high-copy-number ColE1/pMB1/pBR322/pUC origin of replication
   9353..9445    +  CDS            lacI (fragment): lac repressor; lacI; The lac repressor binds to the lac operator to inhibit transcription in E. coli. This inhibition can be relieved by adding lactose or isopropyl-β-D-thiogalactopyranoside (IPTG).
   9458..9479    +  protein_bind   CAP binding site: CAP binding activates transcription in the presence of cAMP. E. coli catabolite activator protein
   9494..9524    +  promoter       lac promoter: promoter for the E. coli lac operon
   9532..9548    +  protein_bind   lac operator: The lac repressor binds to the lac operator to inhibit transcription in E. coli. This inhibition can be relieved by adding lactose or isopropyl-β-D-thiogalactopyranoside (IPTG). lac repressor encoded by lacI
   9593..9611    +  promoter       T3 promoter: promoter for bacteriophage T3 RNA polymerase
