[The description below was written by a language model from this plasmid's Addgene catalogue record and pLannotate feature annotations shown in this document.]
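Description:
TFORF1525 is a lentiviral mammalian expression plasmid built on the pLX_TRC317 backbone and carrying the human GFI1 open reading frame. It belongs to a barcoded transcription factor ORF collection in which each clone carries a unique 24-bp barcode, so the transcription factor can be identified in pooled overexpression screens. In bacteria it is maintained through a high-copy ColE1/pUC-type origin and selected with ampicillin via the β-lactamase gene. An f1 origin and remnants of a lac/lacZα cloning region with T3 and T7 promoters are also present in the backbone. The depositor warns that the plasmid can recombine, as is common for vectors containing LTR repeats.

The viral cassette has a third-generation, self-inactivating layout. An RSV promoter drives a truncated HIV-1 5' LTR, followed by the Ψ packaging signal with a partial gag sequence, the Rev response element, a cPPT/CTS, a WPRE and a ΔU3 3' LTR, with an SV40 polyadenylation signal downstream. Two expression units sit inside this cassette. An SV40 early promoter/origin region drives puromycin N-acetyltransferase for selection of transduced cells, and the EF-1α promoter drives GFI1, a zinc-finger transcriptional repressor important in haematopoiesis and neutrophil differentiation.

The automated annotation marks only about 900 bp as a GFI1 fragment, although the catalogue lists a 1,370-bp insert. The remainder, and the barcode, are not annotated, so the barcode's position cannot be read from the table. A short U6 promoter fragment lies between the ORF and the WPRE. The total length of 9,634 nt matches the stated backbone plus insert. The construct is used to make lentivirus for stable GFI1 overexpression, for example in directed differentiation screens.
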