Addgene plasmid #143515: TFORF1525
Purpose: Lentiviral vector for overexpressing transcription factor ORFs with unique 24-bp barcodes. Barcodes facilitate identification of transcription factors in pooled screens.
Depositing lab: Feng Zhang. Depositing organization: Broad Institute. Publication: A transcription factor atlas of directed differentiation. Joung J, Ma S, Tay T, Geiger-Schuller KR, Kirchgatterer PC, Verdine VK, Guo B, Arias-Garcia MA, Allen WE, Singh A, Kuksenko O, Abudayyeh OO, Gootenberg JS, Fu Z, Macrae RK, Buenrostro JD, Regev A, Zhang F. Cell. 2023 Jan 5;186(1):209-229.e26. doi: 10.1016/j.cell.2022.11.026. PubMed 36608654.
Backbone
  Vector backbone: pLX_TRC317
  Backbone manufacturer: Broad Institute Genetic Perturbation Platform
  Backbone size w/o insert (bp): 8264
  Vector type: Mammalian Expression, Lentiviral
  Selectable markers: Puromycin
Growth in bacteria
  Bacterial resistance: Ampicillin, 100 μg/mL
  Growth temperature: 37°C
  Growth strain: NEB Stable
  Copy number: High Copy
Gene/Insert
  Gene/Insert name: GFI1
  Species: H. sapiens (human)
  Insert size (bp): 1370
  Entrez Gene: GFI1 (a.k.a. GFI-1, GFI1A, SCN2, ZNF163)
  Promoter: EF1a
  Cloning method: Unknown
  Sequencing primers: 5′ GGGTGGAGACTGAAGTTAGGCCAG; 3′ CACATAGCGTAAAAGGAGCAACATAG
Terms and licenses: Academic/Nonprofit Terms; Industry Terms: Not Available to Industry
Depositor comments: XM_005270749,XM_011541245,XM_011541246,NM_001127215,NM_001127216,NM_005263,ENST00000370332,ENST00000427103,ENST00000294702 . The transcription factor ORF portion of this plasmid was synthesized by Genewiz. Please test multiple small colonies in case of plasmid recombination. To make this collection available in a timely manner, a portion of this collection was not fully sequenced by Addgene. If an Addgene verified full plasmid sequence is not available, please contact us prior to placing an order to request the full sequence.
How to cite: TFORF1525 was a gift from Feng Zhang (Addgene plasmid # 143515 ; http://n2t.net/addgene:143515 ; RRID:Addgene_143515)
