>Addgene plasmid #143515 | TFORF1525 | depositor partial sequence | sequence record 282675 | Insert
ACCGCCACCATGCCGCGCTCATTTCTCGTCAAAAGCAAGAAGGCTCACAGCTACCACCAGCCGCGCTCCC
CAGGACCAGACTATTCCCTCCGTTTAGAGAATGTACCGGCGCCTAGCCGAGCAGACAGCACTTCAAATGC
AGGCGGGGCGAAGGCGGAGCCCCGGGACCGTTTGTCCCCCGAATCGCAGCTGACCGAAGCCCCAGACAGA
GCCTCCGCATCCCCAGACAGCTGCGAAGGCAGCGTCTGCGAACGGAGCTCGGAGTTTGAGGACTTCTGGA
GGCCCCCGTCACCCTCCGCGTCTCCAGCCTCGGAGAAGTCAATGTGCCCATCGCTGGACGAAGCCCAGCC
CTTCCCCCTGCCTTTCAAACCGTACTCATGGAGCGGCCTGGCGGGTTCTGACCTGCGGCACCTGGTGCAG
AGCTACCGACCGTGTGGGGCCCTGGAGCGTGGCGCTGGCCTGGGCCTCTTCTGCGAACCCGCCCCGGAGC
CTGGCCACCCGGCCGCGCTGTACGGCCCGAAGCGGGCTGCCGGCGGCGCGGGGGCCGGGGCGCCAGGGAG
CTGCAGCGCAGGGGCCGGTGCCACCGCTGGCCCTGGCCTAGGGCTCTACGGCGACTTCGGGTCTGCGGCA
GCCGGGCTGTATGAGAGGCCCACGGCAGCGGCGGGCTTGCTGTACCCCGAGCGTGGCCACGGGCTGCACG
CAGACAAGGGCGCTGGCGTCAAGGTGGAGTCGGAGCTGCTGTGCACCCGCCTGCTGCTGGGCGGCGGCTC
CTACAAGTGCATCAAGTGCAGCAAGGTGTTCTCCACGCCGCACGGGCTCGAGGTGCACGTGCGCAGGTCC
CACAGCGGTACCAGACCCTTTGCCTGCGAGATGTGCGGCAAGACCTTCGGGCACGCGGTGAGCCTGGAGC
AGCACAAAGCCGTGCACTCGCAGGAACGGAGCTTTGACTGTAAGATCTGTGGGAAGAGCTTCAAGAGGTC
ATCCACACTGTCCACACACCTGCTTATCCACTCAGACACTCGGCCCTACCCCTGTCAGTACTGTGGCAAG
AGGTTCCACCAGAAGTCAGACATGAAGAAACACACTTTCATCCACACTGGTGAGAAGCCTCACAAGTGCC
AGGTGTGCGGCAAGGCATTCAGCCAGAGCTCCAACCTCATCACCCACAGCCGCAAACACACAGGCTTCAA
GCCCTTCGGCTGCGACCTCTGTGGGAAGGGTTTCCAGAGGAAGGTGGACCTCCGAAGGCACCGGGAGACG
CAGCATGGGCTCAAATAGTAATGAACTAGTCCGTAACTTGAAAGTATTTCGATTTCTTGGCTTTATATAT
CTTGTGGAAAGGACGATTTGCTGTATGTCTAAATCATTAG
