>Addgene plasmid #143515 | TFORF1525 | depositor partial sequence | sequence record 282676 | Barcode
TTTGCTGTATGTCTAAATCATTAG
